Addgene plasmid #205492: pDRF1-GW Fold6-T2A-mCherry
Purpose: Expression of Fold6-T2A-mCherry in yeast
Depositing lab: Bas Teusink. Depositing organization: Vrije Universiteit Amsterdam. Publication: Side-by-Side Systematic Characterization of Novel FPs in Budding Yeast. Botman D, de Groot DH, Wehrens M, van Rossum K, Yska S, van der Kieft B, Albert V, Minghetti N, Goedhart J, Teusink B. ACS Synth Biol. 2026 Apr 1. doi: 10.1021/acssynbio.5c00676. PubMed 41919951.
Backbone
  Vector backbone: pDRF1-GW
  Vector type: Yeast Expression
Growth in bacteria
  Bacterial resistance: Ampicillin, 100 μg/mL
  Growth temperature: 37°C
  Growth strain: DH5alpha
  Copy number: High Copy
Gene/Insert
  Gene/Insert name: Fold6-T2A-mCherry
  Species: Synthetic
  Cloning method: Restriction Enzyme; 5′ cloning site unknown (unknown if destroyed); 3′ cloning site unknown (unknown if destroyed)
Terms and licenses: Academic/Nonprofit Terms; Industry Terms: Not Available to Industry
How to cite: pDRF1-GW Fold6-T2A-mCherry was a gift from Bas Teusink (Addgene plasmid # 205492 ; http://n2t.net/addgene:205492 ; RRID:Addgene_205492)
