[The description below was written by a language model from this plasmid's Addgene catalogue record and pLannotate feature annotations shown in this document.]
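Description:
pDRF1-GW Fold6-T2A-mCherry is a yeast expression plasmid built on the pDRF1-GW backbone, an E. coli–Saccharomyces cerevisiae shuttle vector. In bacteria it is maintained at high copy through a ColE1/pUC-type origin and selected with ampicillin via the β-lactamase gene. In yeast it replicates episomally from a 2μ origin and is selected by uracil prototrophy through URA3 under its own promoter, a marker that can also be counterselected with 5-FOA. An f1 origin and remnants of a lac promoter/lacZα region are carried over from the parental cloning vector.

The payload is a synthetic open reading frame lying between attB1 and attB2 Gateway recombination sites, although the catalogue entry lists the cloning method as restriction enzyme. The first coding segment is annotated by the automated tool as Clover, which most likely reflects sequence similarity of the GFP-derived Fold6 fluorescent protein to that entry rather than the presence of Clover itself. It is followed by a short gap consistent with the T2A element named in the title, then mCherry. T2A causes ribosomal skipping, so a single transcript yields the two fluorescent proteins as separate polypeptides in roughly equal amounts, allowing mCherry to act as an internal reference for expression level. An ADH1 terminator lies downstream of the cassette. The yeast promoter driving expression is not explicitly annotated; the region upstream of attB1 shows only small fragments of yeast genomic sequence, and the record does not name the promoter.

The stated purpose is expression of Fold6-T2A-mCherry in yeast, and the associated publication concerns side-by-side characterization of novel fluorescent proteins in budding yeast.
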