Features (pLannotate 1.2.2; 26 found; start..end, strand, type, name):
      3..257     -  CDS            BRP1 (fragment): BRP1_YEAST - Protein predicted: Swiss-Prot protein existence level 4. From Saccharomyces cerevisiae (strain ATCC 204508 / S288c) (Baker's yeast).
    359..375     -  promoter       ARG4 promoter (fragment): S. cerevisiae ARG4
    480..563     +  CDS            YG007_YEAST: Protein predicted: Swiss-Prot protein existence level 4. From Saccharomyces cerevisiae (strain ATCC 204508 / S288c) (Baker's yeast).
    800..824     +  protein_bind   attB1: mutant version of attB; recombination site for the Gateway® BP reaction BP Clonase™
    831..1547    +  CDS            Clover: bright green-yellow fluorescent protein derived from GFP (Lam et al., 2012)
   1629..2336    +  CDS            mCherry: mCherry is a basic (constitutively fluorescent) red fluorescent protein published in 2004, derived from Discosoma sp.. It is reported to be a very rapidly-maturing monomer with low acid sensitivity.
   2349..2373    -  protein_bind   attB2: mutant version of attB; recombination site for the Gateway® BP reaction BP Clonase™
   2401..2427    +  misc_feature   MCS (fragment): pBluescript multiple cloning site
   2436..2454    -  promoter       T7 promoter: promoter for bacteriophage T7 RNA polymerase
   2455..2598    +  CDS            ADH1 (fragment): ADH1_YEAST - Also known as ADC1. Experimental evidence at protein level: Swiss-Prot protein existence level 1. This isozyme preferentially catalyzes the conversion of primary unbranched alcohols to their corresponding aldehydes. Also shows activity toward secondary alcohols. From Saccharomyces cerevisiae (strain ATCC 204508 / S288c) (Baker's yeast).
   2602..2789    +  terminator     ADH1 terminator: S. cerevisiae ADH1; transcription terminator for the S. cerevisiae alcohol dehydrogenase 1 (ADH1) gene
   2797..2954    +  CDS            lacZα (fragment): LacZα fragment of β-galactosidase; lacZ fragment
   2960..3011    -  misc_feature   bom (fragment): basis of mobility region from pBR322
   3016..3099    +  CDS            RAF1 (fragment): RAF_YEAST - Experimental evidence at transcript level: Swiss-Prot protein existence level 2. Antagonizes transcriptional repression of recombinase FLP by REP1-REP2. May play a role in plasmid partitioning. From Saccharomyces cerevisiae (strain ATCC 204508 / S288c) (Baker's yeast).
   3253..4599    -  rep_origin     2μ ori: yeast 2μ plasmid origin of replication
   4604..4620    -  promoter       tet promoter (fragment): E. coli promoter for tetracycline efflux protein gene
   4710..5513    -  CDS            URA3: orotidine-5'-phosphate decarboxylase, required for uracil biosynthesis; S. cerevisiae URA3; yeast auxotrophic marker, counterselectable with 5-fluoroorotic acid (5-FOA)
   5514..5729    -  promoter       URA3 promoter: S. cerevisiae URA3
   5840..5944    +  promoter       AmpR promoter: bla
   5945..6805    +  CDS            AmpR: β-lactamase; bla; confers resistance to ampicillin, carbenicillin, and related antibiotics
   6976..7564    +  rep_origin     ori: high-copy-number ColE1/pMB1/pBR322/pUC origin of replication
   7747..7839    +  CDS            lacI (fragment): lac repressor; lacI; The lac repressor binds to the lac operator to inhibit transcription in E. coli. This inhibition can be relieved by adding lactose or isopropyl-β-D-thiogalactopyranoside (IPTG).
   7852..7873    +  protein_bind   CAP binding site: CAP binding activates transcription in the presence of cAMP. E. coli catabolite activator protein
   7888..7918    +  promoter       lac promoter: promoter for the E. coli lac operon
   7926..7942    +  protein_bind   lac operator: The lac repressor binds to the lac operator to inhibit transcription in E. coli. This inhibition can be relieved by adding lactose or isopropyl-β-D-thiogalactopyranoside (IPTG). lac repressor encoded by lacI
   8023..8451    -  rep_origin     f1 ori (sequence partly withheld): f1 bacteriophage origin of replication; arrow indicates direction of (+) strand synthesis
>Addgene plasmid #205492 | pDRF1-GW Fold6-T2A-mCherry | addgene full sequence | sequence record 407634 | Addgene NGS Result
CAAGCTTCCTGAAACGGAGAAACATAAACAGGCATTGCTGGGATCACCCATACATCACTCTGTTTTGCCT
GACCTTTTCCGGTAATTTGAAAACAAACCCGGTCTCGAAGCGGAGATCCGGCGATAATTACCGCAGAAAT
AAACCCATACACGAGACGTAGAACCAGCCGCACATGGCCGGAGAAACTCCTGCGAGAATTTCGTAAACTC
GCGCGCATTGCATCTGTATTTCCTAATGCGGCACTTCCAGGCCTCGATCGAGACCGTTTATCCATTGCTT
TTTTGTTGTCTTTTTCCCTCGTTCACAGAAAGTCTGAAGAAGCTATAGTAGAACTATGAGCTTTTTTTGT
TTCTGTTTTCCTTTTTTTTTTTTTTACCTCTGTGGAAATTGTTACTCTCACACTCTTTAGTTCGTTTGTT
TGTTTTGTTTATTCCAATTATGACCGGTGACGAAACGTGGTCGATGGTGGGTACCGCTTATGCTCCCCTC
CATTAGTTTCGATTATATAAAAAGGCCAAATATTGTATTATTTTCAAATGTCCTATCATTATCGTCTAAC
ATCTAATTTCTCTTAAATTTTTTCTCTTTCTTTCCTATAACACCAATAGTGAAAATCTTTTTTTCTTCTA
TATCTACAAAAACTTTTTTTTTCTATCAACCTCGTTGATAAATTTTTTCTTTAACAATCGTTAATAATTA
ATTAATTGGAAAATAACCATTTTTTCTCTCTTTTATACACACATTCAAAAGAAAGAAAAAAAATATACCC
CAGCCTCGACTAGTGAATTCGCGGCCATCACAAGTTTGTACAAAAAAGCAGGCTGCTAGCATGGTGAGCA
AGGGCGAGGAGCTGTTCACCGGGGTGGTGCCCATCCTGGTCGAGCTGGACGGCGACGTAAACGGCCACAA
GTTCAGCGTCCGCGGCGAGGGCGAGGGCGATGCCACCAACGGCAAGCTGACCCTGAAGTTCATCTCCACC
ACCGGCAAGCTGCCCGTGCCCTGGCCCACCCTCGTGACCACCTTAGGCTACGGCCTGGCCGTGTTCGCCC
GCTACCCCGACCACATGAAGCAGCACGACTTCTTCAAGTCCGCCATGCCCGAAGGCTACGTCCAGGAGCG
CACCATCTCTTTCGAGGACGACGGTTACTACAAGACCCGCGCCGAGGTGAAGTTCGAGGGCGACACCCTG
GTGAACCGCATCGTGCTGAAGGGCATCGACTTCAAGGAGGACGGCAACATCCTGGGGCACAAGCTGGAGT
ACAACTTCAACCCCCACAACGTCTATATCACGGCCGACAAGCAGAAGAACGGCATCAAGGCTAACTTCAA
GACCCGCCACAACGTTGAGGACGGCGGCGTGCAGCTCGCCGACCACTACCAGCAGAACACCCCCATCGGC
GACGGCCCCGTGCTGCTGCCCGACAACCACTACCTGAGCCATCAGTCCGTCCTGAGCAAAGACCCCAACG
AGAAGCGCGATCACATGGTCCTGCTGGAGTTCGTGACCGCCGCCGGGATTACACATGACATGAACGAGCT
GTACAAGTCCGGAGAGGGCAGAGGAAGTCTTCTAACATGCGGTGACGTGGAGGAGAATCCCGGCCCTGGG
GATCCACCGGTCGCCACCATGGTGAGCAAGGGCGAGGAGGATAACATGGCCATCATCAAGGAGTTCATGC
GCTTCAAGGTGCACATGGAGGGCTCCGTGAACGGCCACGAGTTCGAGATCGAGGGCGAGGGCGAGGGCCG
CCCCTACGAGGGCACCCAGACCGCCAAGCTGAAGGTGACCAAGGGTGGCCCCCTGCCCTTCGCCTGGGAC
ATCCTGTCCCCTCAGTTCATGTACGGCTCCAAGGCCTACGTGAAGCACCCCGCCGACATCCCCGACTACT
TGAAGCTGTCCTTCCCCGAGGGCTTCAAGTGGGAGCGCGTGATGAACTTCGAGGACGGCGGCGTGGTGAC
CGTGACCCAGGACTCCTCCCTGCAGGACGGCGAGTTCATCTACAAGGTGAAGCTGCGCGGCACCAACTTC
CCCTCCGACGGCCCCGTAATGCAGAAGAAGACCATGGGCTGGGAGGCCTCCTCCGAGCGGATGTACCCCG
AGGACGGCGCCCTGAAGGGCGAGATCAAGCAGAGGCTGAAGCTGAAGGACGGCGGCCACTACGACGCTGA
GGTCAAGACCACCTACAAGGCCAAGAAGCCCGTGCAGCTGCCCGGCGCCTACAACGTCAACATCAAGTTG
GACATCACCTCCCACAACGAGGACTACACCATCGTGGAACAGTACGAACGCGCCGAGGGCCGCCACTCCA
CCGGCGGCATGGACGAGCTGTACAAGTAAAGCGGCCGCACCCAGCTTTCTTGTACAAAGTGGTGTAGTTA
ATTCATGATGGCCGCTGCAGGTCGACCTCGAGGGGGGGCCCGGTACCCAATTCGCCCTATAGTGAGTCGT
ATTACGCGCGGATCCAGCTTTGGACTTCTTCGCCAGAGGTTTGGTCAAGTCTCCAATCAAGGTTGTCGGC
TTGTCTACCTTGCCAGAAATTTACGAAAAGATGGAAAAGGGTCAAATCGTTGGTAGATACGTTGTTGACA
CTTCTAAATAAGCGAATTTCTTATGATTTATGATTTTTATTATTAAATAAGTTATAAAAAAAATAAGTGT
ATACAAATTTTAAAGTGACTCTTAGGTTTTAAAACGAAAATTCTTATTCTTGAGTAACTCTTTCCTGTAG
GTCAGGTTGCTTTCTCAGGTATAGCATGAGGTCGCTCTTATTGACCACACCTCTACCGGCATGCCAATTC
ACTGGCCGTCGTTTTACAACGTCGTGACTGGGAAAACCCTGGCGTTACCCAACTTAATCGCCTTGCAGCA
CATCCCCCTTTCGCCAGCTGGCGTAATAGCGAAGAGGCCCGCACCGATCGCCCTTCCCAACAGTTGCGCA
GCCTGAATGGCGAATGGCGCCTGATGCGGTATTTTCTCCTTACGCATCTGTGCGGTATTTCACACCGCAT
AATCGGATCGTACTTGTTACCCATCATTGAATTTTGAACATCCGAACCTGGAAGTTTTCCCTGAAACAGA
TAGTATATTTGAACCTGTATAATAATATATAGTCTAGCGCTTTACGGAAGACAATGTATGTATTTCGGTT
CCTGGAGAAACTATTGCATCTATTGCATAGGTAATCTTGCACGTCGCATCCCCGGTTCATTTTCTGCGTT
TCCATCTTGCACTTCAATAGCATATCTTTGTTAACGAAGCATCTGTGCTTCATTTTGTAGAACAAAAATG
CAACGCGAGAGCGCTAATTTTTCAAACAAAGAATCTGAGCTGCATTTTTACAGAACAGAAATGCAACGCG
AAAGCGCTATTTTACCAACGAAGAATCTGTGCTTCATTTTTGTAAAACAAAAATGCAACGCGAGAGCGCT
AATTTTTCAAACAAAGAATCTGAGCTGCATTTTTACAGAACAGAAATGCAACGCGAGAGCGCTATTTTAC
CAACAAAGAATCTATACTTCTTTTTTGTTCTACAAAAATGCATCCCGAGAGCGCTATTTTTCTAACAAAG
CATCTTAGATTACTTTTTTTCTCCTTTGTGCGCTCTATAATGCAGTCTCTTGATAACTTTTTGCACTGTA
GGTCCGTTAAGGTTAGAAGAAGGCTACTTTGGTGTCTATTTTCTCTTCCATAAAAAAAGCCTGACTCCAC
TTCCCGCGTTTACTGATTACTAGCGAAGCTGCGGGTGCATTTTTTCAAGATAAAGGCATCCCCGATTATA
TTCTATACCGATGTGGATTGCGCATACTTTGTGAACAGAAAGTGATAGCGTTGATGATTCTTCATTGGTC
AGAAAATTATGAACGGTTTCTTCTATTTTGTCTCTATATACTACGTATAGGAAATGTTTACATTTTCGTA
TTGTTTTCGATTCACTCTATGAATAGTTCTTACTACAATTTTTTTGTCTAAAGAGTAATACTAGAGATAA
ACATAAAAAATGTAGAGGTCGAGTTTAGATGCAAGTTCAAGGAGCGAAAGGTGGATGGGTAGGTTATATA
GGGATATAGCACAGAGATATATAGCAAAGAGATACTTTTGAGCAATGTTTGTGGAAGCGGTATTCGCAAT
ATTTTAGTAGCTCGTTACAGTCCGGTGCGTTTTTGGTTTTTTGAAAGTGCGTCTTCAGAGCGCTTTTGGT
TTTCAAAAGCGCTCTGAAGTTCCTATACTTTCTAGCTAGAGAATAGGAACTTCGGAATAGGAACTTCAAA
GCGTTTCCGAAAACGAGCGCTTCCGAAAATGCAACGCGAGCTGCGCACATACAGCTCACTGTTCACGTCG
CACCTATATCTGCGTGTTGCCTGTATATATATATACATGAGAAGAACGGCATAGTGCGTGTTTATGCTTA
AATGCGTACTTATATGCGTCTATTTATGTAGGATGAAAGGTAGTCTAGTACCTCCTGTGATATTATCCCA
TTCCATGCGGGGTATCGTATGCTTCCTTCAGCACTACCCTTTAGCTGTTCTATATGCTGCCACTCCTCAA
TTGGATTAGTCTCATCCTTCAATGCTATCATTTCCTTTGATATTGGATCGATCCGATGATAAGCTGTCAA
ACATGAGAATTGGGTAATAACTGATATAATTAAATTGAAGCTCTAATTTGTGAGTTTAGTATACATGCAT
TTACTTATAATACAGTTTTTTAGTTTTGCTGGCCGCATCTTCTCAAATATGCTTCCCAGCCTGCTTTTCT
GTAACGTTCACCCTCTACCTTAGCATCCCTTCCCTTTGCAAATAGTCCTCTTCCAACAATAATAATGTCA
GATCCTGTAGAGACCACATCATCCACGGTTCTATACTGTTGACCCAATGCGTCTCCCTTGTCATCTAAAC
CCACACCGGGTGTCATAATCAACCAATCGTAACCTTCATCTCTTCCACCCATGTCTCTTTGAGCAATAAA
GCCGATAACAAAATCTTTGTCGCTCTTCGCAATGTCAACAGTACCCTTAGTATATTCTCCAGTAGATAGG
GAGCCCTTGCATGACAATTCTGCTAACATCAAAAGGCCTCTAGGTTCCTTTGTTACTTCTTCTGCCGCCT
GCTTCAAACCGCTAACAATACCTGGGCCCACCACACCGTGTGCATTCGTAATGTCTGCCCATTCTGCTAT
TCTGTATACACCCGCAGAGTACTGCAATTTGACTGTATTACCAATGTCAGCAAATTTTCTGTCTTCGAAG
AGTAAAAAATTGTACTTGGCGGATAATGCCTTTAGCGGCTTAACTGTGCCCTCCATGGAAAAATCAGTCA
AGATATCCACATGTGTTTTTAGTAAACAAATTTTGGGACCTAATGCTTCAACTAACTCCAGTAATTCCTT
GGTGGTACGAACATCCAATGAAGCACACAAGTTTGTTTGCTTTTCGTGCATGATATTAAATAGCTTGGCA
GCAACAGGACTAGGATGAGTAGCAGCACGTTCCTTATATGTAGCTTTCGACATGATTTATCTTCGTTTCC
TGCATGTTTTTGTTCTGTGCAGTTGGGTTAAGAATACTGGGCAATTTCATGTTTCTTCAACACTACATAT
GCGTATATATACCAATCTAAGTCTGTGCTCCTTCCTTCGTTCTTCCTTCTGTTCGGAGATTACCGAATCA
AAAAAATTTCAAGGAAACCGAAATCAAAAAAAAGAATAAAAAAAAAATGATGAATTGAAAAGCTAATTCT
TGAAGACGAAAGGGCCTCGTGATACGCCTATTTTTATAGGTTAATGTCATGATAATAATGGTTTCTTAGA
CGTCAGGTGGCACTTTTCGGGGAAATGTGCGCGGAACCCCTATTTGTTTATTTTTCTAAATACATTCAAA
TATGTATCCGCTCATGAGACAATAACCCTGATAAATGCTTCAATAATATTGAAAAAGGAAGAGTATGAGT
ATTCAACATTTCCGTGTCGCCCTTATTCCCTTTTTTGCGGCATTTTGCCTTCCTGTTTTTGCTCACCCAG
AAACGCTGGTGAAAGTAAAAGATGCTGAAGATCAGTTGGGTGCACGAGTGGGTTACATCGAACTGGATCT
CAACAGCGGTAAGATCCTTGAGAGTTTTCGCCCCGAAGAACGTTTTCCAATGATGAGCACTTTTAAAGTT
CTGCTATGTGGCGCGGTATTATCCCGTATTGACGCCGGGCAAGAGCAACTCGGTCGCCGCATACACTATT
CTCAGAATGACTTGGTTGAGTACTCACCAGTCACAGAAAAGCATCTTACGGATGGCATGACAGTAAGAGA
ATTATGCAGTGCTGCCATAACCATGAGTGATAACACTGCGGCCAACTTACTTCTGACAACGATCGGAGGA
CCGAAGGAGCTAACCGCTTTTTTGCACAACATGGGGGATCATGTAACTCGCCTTGATCGTTGGGAACCGG
AGCTGAATGAAGCCATACCAAACGACGAGCGTGACACCACGATGCCTGTAGCAATGGCAACAACGTTGCG
CAAACTATTAACTGGCGAACTACTTACTCTAGCTTCCCGGCAACAATTAATAGACTGGATGGAGGCGGAT
AAAGTTGCAGGACCACTTCTGCGCTCGGCCCTTCCGGCTGGCTGGTTTATTGCTGATAAATCTGGAGCCG
GTGAGCGTGGGTCTCGCGGTATCATTGCAGCACTGGGGCCAGATGGTAAGCCCTCCCGTATCGTAGTTAT
CTACACGACGGGGAGTCAGGCAACTATGGATGAACGAAATAGACAGATCGCTGAGATAGGTGCCTCACTG
ATTAAGCATTGGTAACTGTCAGACCAAGTTTACTCATATATACTTTAGATTGATTTAAAACTTCATTTTT
AATTTAAAAGGATCTAGGTGAAGATCCTTTTTGATAATCTCATGACCAAAATCCCTTAACGTGAGTTTTC
GTTCCACTGAGCGTCAGACCCCGTAGAAAAGATCAAAGGATCTTCTTGAGATCCTTTTTTTCTGCGCGTA
ATCTGCTGCTTGCAAACAAAAAAACCACCGCTACCAGCGGTGGTTTGTTTGCCGGATCAAGAGCTACCAA
CTCTTTTTCCGAAGGTAACTGGCTTCAGCAGAGCGCAGATACCAAATACTGTTCTTCTAGTGTAGCCGTA
GTTAGGCCACCACTTCAAGAACTCTGTAGCACCGCCTACATACCTCGCTCTGCTAATCCTGTTACCAGTG
GCTGCTGCCAGTGGCGATAAGTCGTGTCTTACCGGGTTGGACTCAAGACGATAGTTACCGGATAAGGCGC
AGCGGTCGGGCTGAACGGGGGGTTCGTGCACACAGCCCAGCTTGGAGCGAACGACCTACACCGAACTGAG
ATACCTACAGCGTGAGCTATGAGAAAGCGCCACGCTTCCCGAAGGGAGAAAGGCGGACAGGTATCCGGTA
AGCGGCAGGGTCGGAACAGGAGAGCGCACGAGGGAGCTTCCAGGGGGAAACGCCTGGTATCTTTATAGTC
CTGTCGGGTTTCGCCACCTCTGACTTGAGCGTCGATTTTTGTGATGCTCGTCAGGGGGGCGGAGCCTATG
GAAAAACGCCAGCAACGCGGCCTTTTTACGGTTCCTGGCCTTTTGCTGGCCTTTTGCTCACATGTTCTTT
CCTGCGTTATCCCCTGATTCTGTGGATAACCGTATTACCGCCTTTGAGTGAGCTGATACCGCTCGCCGCA
GCCGAACGACCGAGCGCAGCGAGTCAGTGAGCGAGGAAGCGGAAGAGCGCCCAATACGCAAACCGCCTCT
CCCCGCGCGTTGGCCGATTCATTAATGCAGCTGGCACGACAGGTTTCCCGACTGGAAAGCGGGCAGTGAG
CGCAACGCAATTAATGTGAGTTAGCTCACTCATTAGGCACCCCAGGCTTTACACTTTATGCTTCCGGCTC
GTATGTTGTGTGGAATTGTGAGCGGATAACAATTTCACACAGGAAACAGCTATGACCATGATTACGCCAA
GCTTACCGCATCAGGAAATTGTAAGCGTTAATATTTTGTTAAAATTCGCGTTAAATTTTTGTTAAATCAG
CTCATTTTTTAACCAATAGGCCGAAATCGGCAAAATCCCTTATAAATCAAAAGAATAGACCGAGATAGGG
T
[37 nt withheld, positions 8122-8158]
AAAGAACGTGGACTCCAACGTCAAAGG
[49 nt withheld, positions 8186-8234]
T
[91 nt withheld, positions 8236-8326]
G
[124 nt withheld, positions 8328-8451]
CCATTCGC
